Addgene plasmid #169083: pDRf1-SweetTrac1
Purpose: Expression of SweetTrac1 biosensor in yeast
Depositing lab: Lily S Cheung. Depositing organization: Georgia Institute of Technology. Publication: Development and quantitative analysis of a biosensor based on the Arabidopsis SWEET1 sugar transporter. Park J, Chavez TM, Guistwhite JA, Gwon S, Frommer WB, Cheung LS. Proc Natl Acad Sci U S A. 2022 Jan 25;119(4). pii: 2119183119. doi: 10.1073/pnas.2119183119. PubMed 35046045.
Backbone
  Vector backbone: pDRf1
  Backbone size w/o insert (bp): 6939
  Total vector size (bp): 8415
  Vector type: Yeast Expression
  Selectable markers: URA3
Growth in bacteria
  Bacterial resistance: Ampicillin, 100 μg/mL
  Growth temperature: 37°C
  Growth strain: DH5alpha
  Copy number: High Copy
Gene/Insert
  Gene/Insert name: SweetTrac1
  Species: A. thaliana (mustard weed), Synthetic
  Insert size (bp): 1476
  Promoter: PMA1
  Cloning method: Gateway Cloning
  Sequencing primers: 5′ ACAGCACCAACAGATGTCGT; 3′ GAAGTGTCAACAACGTATCTACC
Terms and licenses: Academic/Nonprofit Terms; Industry Terms: Not Available to Industry
How to cite: pDRf1-SweetTrac1 was a gift from Lily S Cheung (Addgene plasmid # 169083 ; http://n2t.net/addgene:169083 ; RRID:Addgene_169083)
