[The description below was written by a language model from this plasmid's Addgene catalogue record and pLannotate feature annotations shown in this document.]
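Description:
pDRf1-SweetTrac1 is an episomal yeast expression plasmid of about 8.4 kb, built on the Gateway-compatible pDRf1 backbone, that produces the SweetTrac1 sugar-transporter biosensor in Saccharomyces cerevisiae. It is an E. coli–yeast shuttle vector. In bacteria it replicates from a high-copy ColE1/pUC-type origin and is selected through the AmpR β-lactamase gene. In yeast it is maintained by the 2μ origin and selected by URA3 complementation of uracil auxotrophy, a marker that is also counterselectable with 5-FOA. An f1 origin and remnants of lac promoter/operator, lacZα and a T7 promoter are carried over from the parental cloning vectors and have no evident role in the yeast expression unit.

The roughly 1.5 kb insert lies between attB1 and attB2 sites, consistent with its introduction by Gateway recombination. The catalogue lists the PMA1 promoter as driving it. This promoter is not annotated by name in the feature table, although yeast genomic fragments are detected just upstream of attB1. Transcription ends at the ADH1 terminator downstream of attB2. Within the insert, an EGFP-type green fluorescent protein coding sequence (annotated as cEGFP) is embedded between two segments of an Arabidopsis SWEET transporter. The automated annotation labels these flanking segments as SWEET8 fragments, probably a homology-based call, since the associated publication describes the sensor as based on Arabidopsis SWEET1. Placing the fluorescent protein inside the transporter fits a design in which fluorescence reports on the transporter itself. The construct is intended for expressing and characterising this biosensor in yeast cells.
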