Features (pLannotate 1.2.2; 27 found; start..end, strand, type, name):
      1..255     -  CDS            BRP1 (fragment): BRP1_YEAST - Protein predicted: Swiss-Prot protein existence level 4. From Saccharomyces cerevisiae (strain ATCC 204508 / S288c) (Baker's yeast).
    357..373     -  promoter       ARG4 promoter (fragment): S. cerevisiae ARG4
    478..561     +  CDS            YG007_YEAST: Protein predicted: Swiss-Prot protein existence level 4. From Saccharomyces cerevisiae (strain ATCC 204508 / S288c) (Baker's yeast).
    798..822     +  protein_bind   attB1: mutant version of attB; recombination site for the Gateway® BP reaction BP Clonase™
    843..1094    +  CDS            SWEET8 (fragment): SWET8_ARATH - Also known as RPG1 From Arabidopsis thaliana (Mouse-ear cress).
   1110..1829    +  CDS            cEGFP: cEGFP is a basic (constitutively fluorescent) green fluorescent protein published in 2008, derived from Aequorea victoria.
   1809..2186    +  CDS            SWEET8 (fragment): SWET8_ARATH - Also known as RPG1 From Arabidopsis thaliana (Mouse-ear cress).
   2302..2326    -  protein_bind   attB2: mutant version of attB; recombination site for the Gateway® BP reaction BP Clonase™
   2354..2380    +  misc_feature   MCS (fragment): pBluescript multiple cloning site
   2389..2407    -  promoter       T7 promoter: promoter for bacteriophage T7 RNA polymerase
   2408..2551    +  CDS            ADH1 (fragment): ADH1_YEAST - Also known as ADC1. Experimental evidence at protein level: Swiss-Prot protein existence level 1. This isozyme preferentially catalyzes the conversion of primary unbranched alcohols to their corresponding aldehydes. Also shows activity toward secondary alcohols. From Saccharomyces cerevisiae (strain ATCC 204508 / S288c) (Baker's yeast).
   2555..2742    +  terminator     ADH1 terminator: S. cerevisiae ADH1; transcription terminator for the S. cerevisiae alcohol dehydrogenase 1 (ADH1) gene
   2750..2907    +  CDS            lacZα (fragment): LacZα fragment of β-galactosidase; lacZ fragment
   2913..2964    -  misc_feature   bom (fragment): basis of mobility region from pBR322
   2969..3052    +  CDS            RAF1 (fragment): RAF_YEAST - Experimental evidence at transcript level: Swiss-Prot protein existence level 2. Antagonizes transcriptional repression of recombinase FLP by REP1-REP2. May play a role in plasmid partitioning. From Saccharomyces cerevisiae (strain ATCC 204508 / S288c) (Baker's yeast).
   3206..4552    -  rep_origin     2μ ori: yeast 2μ plasmid origin of replication
   4557..4573    -  promoter       tet promoter (fragment): E. coli promoter for tetracycline efflux protein gene
   4663..5466    -  CDS            URA3: orotidine-5'-phosphate decarboxylase, required for uracil biosynthesis; S. cerevisiae URA3; yeast auxotrophic marker, counterselectable with 5-fluoroorotic acid (5-FOA)
   5467..5682    -  promoter       URA3 promoter: S. cerevisiae URA3
   5793..5897    +  promoter       AmpR promoter: bla
   5898..6758    +  CDS            AmpR: β-lactamase; bla; confers resistance to ampicillin, carbenicillin, and related antibiotics
   6929..7517    +  rep_origin     ori: high-copy-number ColE1/pMB1/pBR322/pUC origin of replication
   7700..7792    +  CDS            lacI (fragment): lac repressor; lacI; The lac repressor binds to the lac operator to inhibit transcription in E. coli. This inhibition can be relieved by adding lactose or isopropyl-β-D-thiogalactopyranoside (IPTG).
   7805..7826    +  protein_bind   CAP binding site: CAP binding activates transcription in the presence of cAMP. E. coli catabolite activator protein
   7841..7871    +  promoter       lac promoter: promoter for the E. coli lac operon
   7879..7895    +  protein_bind   lac operator: The lac repressor binds to the lac operator to inhibit transcription in E. coli. This inhibition can be relieved by adding lactose or isopropyl-β-D-thiogalactopyranoside (IPTG). lac repressor encoded by lacI
   7976..8404    -  rep_origin     f1 ori (sequence partly withheld): f1 bacteriophage origin of replication; arrow indicates direction of (+) strand synthesis
>Addgene plasmid #169083 | pDRf1-SweetTrac1 | addgene full sequence | sequence record 334670 | Addgene NGS Result
AGCTTCCTGAAACGGAGAAACATAAACAGGCATTGCTGGGATCACCCATACATCACTCTGTTTTGCCTGA
CCTTTTCCGGTAATTTGAAAACAAACCCGGTCTCGAAGCGGAGATCCGGCGATAATTACCGCAGAAATAA
ACCCATACACGAGACGTAGAACCAGCCGCACATGGCCGGAGAAACTCCTGCGAGAATTTCGTAAACTCGC
GCGCATTGCATCTGTATTTCCTAATGCGGCACTTCCAGGCCTCGATCGAGACCGTTTATCCATTGCTTTT
TTGTTGTCTTTTTCCCTCGTTCACAGAAAGTCTGAAGAAGCTATAGTAGAACTATGAGCTTTTTTTGTTT
CTGTTTTCCTTTTTTTTTTTTTTACCTCTGTGGAAATTGTTACTCTCACACTCTTTAGTTCGTTTGTTTG
TTTTGTTTATTCCAATTATGACCGGTGACGAAACGTGGTCGATGGTGGGTACCGCTTATGCTCCCCTCCA
TTAGTTTCGATTATATAAAAAGGCCAAATATTGTATTATTTTCAAATGTCCTATCATTATCGTCTAACAT
CTAATTTCTCTTAAATTTTTTCTCTTTCTTTCCTATAACACCAATAGTGAAAATCTTTTTTTCTTCTATA
TCTACAAAAACTTTTTTTTTCTATCAACCTCGTTGATAAATTTTTTCTTTAACAATCGTTAATAATTAAT
TAATTGGAAAATAACCATTTTTTCTCTCTTTTATACACACATTCAAAAGAAAGAAAAAAAATATACCCCA
GCCTCGACTAGTGAATTCGCGGCCATCACAAGTTTGTACAAAAAAGCAGGCTTCATGAACATCGCTCACA
CTATCTTCGGCGTTTTCGGAAATGCAACTGCTCTGTTTCTTTTCTTGGCTCCTTCGATAACATTCAAGAG
AATCATCAAGAACAAATCCACTGAACAATTCTCTGGTATCCCTTATCCAATGACTCTCCTCAACTGTCTC
CTCTCTGCTTGGTATGGACTTCCCTTTGTGTCAAAAGACAACACACTTGTGAGCACAATCAATGGCACAG
GAGCAGTGATCGAAACAGTCTACGTGTTAATCTTTCTTTTCTACGCACCAAAGGATGGACAGAACGTGTA
TATTACCGCGGATAAACAGAAAAACGGCATTAAAGCGAACTTTACCGTGCGCCATAACGTGGAAGATGGC
AGCGTGCAGCTGGCGGATCATTATCAGCAGAACACCCCGATTGGCGATGGCCCGGTGCTGCTGCCGGATA
ACCATTATCTGAGCACCCAGACCAAGCTGAGCAAAGATCCGAACGAAAAACGCGATCACATGGTGCTGCT
GGAATTTGTGACCGCAGCGGGCATTACACACGGCATGGATGAACTGTATGGCGGCACCGGCGGCAGCGCG
AGCCAGGGCGAAGAACTGTTTACCGGCGTGGTGCCGATTCTGGTGGAACTGGATGGCGATGTGAACGGCC
ATAAATTTAGCGTGCGCGGCGAAGGCGAAGGCGATGCGACCATTGGCAAACTGACCCTGAAATTTATTTC
CACCACCGGCAAACTACCGGTGCCGTGGCCGACCCTGGTGACCACCTTAACCTATGGCGTGCAGTGCTTT
AGCCGCTATCCGGATCATATGAAACGCCATGATTTTTTTAAAAGCGCGATGCCGGAAGGCTATGTGCAGG
AACGCACCATTAGCTTTAAAGATGATGGCAAATATAAAACCCGCGCGGTGGTGAAATTTGAAGGCGATAC
CCTGGTGAACCGCATTGAACTGAAAGGCACCGATTTTAAAGAAGATGGCAACATTCTGGGGCATAAACTG
GAATATAACCTTACTAGAAAGGAGAAAATTAAGATCTTTGGTATCTTCTCTTGCGTTTTGGCTGTATTCG
CAACAGTAGCTCTCGTCTCTCTCTTTGCTCTTCAAGGAAACGGTAGAAAACTCTTTTGTGGTCTCGCAGC
TACTGTTTTCTCCATCATCATGTACGCTTCTCCACTCTCCATCATGAGATTGGTGGTAAAGACGAAGAGT
GTAGAGTTTATGCCATTCTTTTTGTCACTCTTTGTCTTCCTCTGTGGTACTTCGTGGTTCGTCTATGGTC
TAATCGGTCGTGACCCTTTTGTTGCAATCCCAAATGGGTTTGGATGTGCATTAGGGACACTGCAATTGAT
ACTATACTTCATCTACTGTGGAAACAAAGGAGAGAAATCTGCAGATGCTCAGAAAGATGAGAAGTCAGTG
GAGATGAAAGATGATGAGAAGAAGCAGAATGTGGTTAATGGAAAGCAAGACCTTCAAGTTGACCCAGCTT
TCTTGTACAAAGTGGTGTAGTTAATTCATGATGGCCGCTGCAGGTCGACCTCGAGGGGGGGCCCGGTACC
CAATTCGCCCTATAGTGAGTCGTATTACGCGCGGATCCAGCTTTGGACTTCTTCGCCAGAGGTTTGGTCA
AGTCTCCAATCAAGGTTGTCGGCTTGTCTACCTTGCCAGAAATTTACGAAAAGATGGAAAAGGGTCAAAT
CGTTGGTAGATACGTTGTTGACACTTCTAAATAAGCGAATTTCTTATGATTTATGATTTTTATTATTAAA
TAAGTTATAAAAAAAATAAGTGTATACAAATTTTAAAGTGACTCTTAGGTTTTAAAACGAAAATTCTTAT
TCTTGAGTAACTCTTTCCTGTAGGTCAGGTTGCTTTCTCAGGTATAGCATGAGGTCGCTCTTATTGACCA
CACCTCTACCGGCATGCCAATTCACTGGCCGTCGTTTTACAACGTCGTGACTGGGAAAACCCTGGCGTTA
CCCAACTTAATCGCCTTGCAGCACATCCCCCTTTCGCCAGCTGGCGTAATAGCGAAGAGGCCCGCACCGA
TCGCCCTTCCCAACAGTTGCGCAGCCTGAATGGCGAATGGCGCCTGATGCGGTATTTTCTCCTTACGCAT
CTGTGCGGTATTTCACACCGCATAATCGGATCGTACTTGTTACCCATCATTGAATTTTGAACATCCGAAC
CTGGGAGTTTTCCCTGAAACAGATAGTATATTTGAACCTGTATAATAATATATAGTCTAGCGCTTTACGG
AAGACAATGTATGTATTTCGGTTCCTGGAGAAACTATTGCATCTATTGCATAGGTAATCTTGCACGTCGC
ATCCCCGGTTCATTTTCTGCGTTTCCATCTTGCACTTCAATAGCATATCTTTGTTAACGAAGCATCTGTG
CTTCATTTTGTAGAACAAAAATGCAACGCGAGAGCGCTAATTTTTCAAACAAAGAATCTGAGCTGCATTT
TTACAGAACAGAAATGCAACGCGAAAGCGCTATTTTACCAACGAAGAATCTGTGCTTCATTTTTGTAAAA
CAAAAATGCAACGCGAGAGCGCTAATTTTTCAAACAAAGAATCTGAGCTGCATTTTTACAGAACAGAAAT
GCAACGCGAGAGCGCTATTTTACCAACAAAGAATCTATACTTCTTTTTTGTTCTACAAAAATGCATCCCG
AGAGCGCTATTTTTCTAACAAAGCATCTTAGATTACTTTTTTTCTCCTTTGTGCGCTCTATAATGCAGTC
TCTTGATAACTTTTTGCACTGTAGGTCCGTTAAGGTTAGAAGAAGGCTACTTTGGTGTCTATTTTCTCTT
CCATAAAAAAAGCCTGACTCCACTTCCCGCGTTTACTGATTACTAGCGAAGCTGCGGGTGCATTTTTTCA
AGATAAAGGCATCCCCGATTATATTCTATACCGATGTGGATTGCGCATACTTTGTGAACAGAAAGTGATA
GCGTTGATGATTCTTCATTGGTCAGAAAATTATGAACGGTTTCTTCTATTTTGTCTCTATATACTACGTA
TAGGAAATGTTTACATTTTCGTATTGTTTTCGATTCACTCTATGAATAGTTCTTACTACAATTTTTTTGT
CTAAAGAGTAATACTAGAGATAAACATAAAAAATGTAGAGGTCGAGTTTAGATGCAAGTTCAAGGAGCGA
AAGGTGGATGGGTAGGTTATATAGGGATATAGCACAGAGATATATAGCAAAGAGATACTTTTGAGCAATG
TTTGTGGAAGCGGTATTCGCAATATTTTAGTAGCTCGTTACAGTCCGGTGCGTTTTTGGTTTTTTGAAAG
TGCGTCTTCAGAGCGCTTTTGGTTTTCAAAAGCGCTCTGAAGTTCCTATACTTTCTAGCTAGAGAATAGG
AACTTCGGAATAGGAACTTCAAAGCGTTTCCGAAAACGAGCGCTTCCGAAAATGCAACGCGAGCTGCGCA
CATACAGCTCACTGTTCACGTCGCACCTATATCTGCGTGTTGCCTGTATATATATATACATGAGAAGAAC
GGCATAGTGCGTGTTTATGCTTAAATGCGTACTTATATGCGTCTATTTATGTAGGATGAAAGGTAGTCTA
GTACCTCCTGTGATATTATCCCATTCCATGCGGGGTATCGTATGCTTCCTTCAGCACTACCCTTTAGCTG
TTCTATATGCTGCCACTCCTCAATTGGATTAGTCTCATCCTTCAATGCTATCATTTCCTTTGATATTGGA
TCGATCCGATGATAAGCTGTCAAACATGAGAATTGGGTAATAACTGATATAATTAAATTGAAGCTCTAAT
TTGTGAGTTTAGTATACATGCATTTACTTATAATACAGTTTTTTAGTTTTGCTGGCCGCATCTTCTCAAA
TATGCTTCCCAGCCTGCTTTTCTGTAACGTTCACCCTCTACCTTAGCATCCCTTCCCTTTGCAAATAGTC
CTCTTCCAACAATAATAATGTCAGATCCTGTAGAGACCACATCATCCACGGTTCTATACTGTTGACCCAA
TGCGTCTCCCTTGTCATCTAAACCCACACCGGGTGTCATAATCAACCAATCGTAACCTTCATCTCTTCCA
CCCATGTCTCTTTGAGCAATAAAGCCGATAACAAAATCTTTGTCGCTCTTCGCAATGTCAACAGTACCCT
TAGTATATTCTCCAGTAGATAGGGAGCCCTTGCATGACAATTCTGCTAACATCAAAAGGCCTCTAGGTTC
CTTTGTTACTTCTTCTGCCGCCTGCTTCAAACCGCTAACAATACCTGGGCCCACCACACCGTGTGCATTC
GTAATGTCTGCCCATTCTGCTATTCTGTATACACCCGCAGAGTACTGCAATTTGACTGTATTACCAATGT
CAGCAAATTTTCTGTCTTCGAAGAGTAAAAAATTGTACTTGGCGGATAATGCCTTTAGCGGCTTAACTGT
GCCCTCCATGGAAAAATCAGTCAAGATATCCACATGTGTTTTTAGTAAACAAATTTTGGGACCTAATGCT
TCAACTAACTCCAGTAATTCCTTGGTGGTACGAACATCCAATGAAGCACACAAGTTTGTTTGCTTTTCGT
GCATGATATTAAATAGCTTGGCAGCAACAGGACTAGGATGAGTAGCAGCACGTTCCTTATATGTAGCTTT
CGACATGATTTATCTTCGTTTCCTGCATGTTTTTGTTCTGTGCAGTTGGGTTAAGAATACTGGGCAATTT
CATGTTTCTTCAACACTACATATGCGTATATATACCAATCTAAGTCTGTGCTCCTTCCTTCGTTCTTCCT
TCTGTTCGGAGATTACCGAATCAAAAAAATTTCAAGGAAACCGAAATCAAAAAAAAGAATAAAAAAAAAA
TGATGAATTGAAAAGCTAATTCTTGAAGACGAAAGGGCCTCGTGATACGCCTATTTTTATAGGTTAATGT
CATGATAATAATGGTTTCTTAGACGTCAGGTGGCACTTTTCGGGGAAATGTGCGCGGAACCCCTATTTGT
TTATTTTTCTAAATACATTCAAATATGTATCCGCTCATGAGACAATAACCCTGATAAATGCTTCAATAAT
ATTGAAAAAGGAAGAGTATGAGTATTCAACATTTCCGTGTCGCCCTTATTCCCTTTTTTGCGGCATTTTG
CCTTCCTGTTTTTGCTCACCCAGAAACGCTGGTGAAAGTAAAAGATGCTGAAGATCAGTTGGGTGCACGA
GTGGGTTACATCGAACTGGATCTCAACAGCGGTAAGATCCTTGAGAGTTTTCGCCCCGAAGAACGTTTTC
CAATGATGAGCACTTTTAAAGTTCTGCTATGTGGCGCGGTATTATCCCGTATTGACGCCGGGCAAGAGCA
ACTCGGTCGCCGCATACACTATTCTCAGAATGACTTGGTTGAGTACTCACCAGTCACAGAAAAGCATCTT
ACGGATGGCATGACAGTAAGAGAATTATGCAGTGCTGCCATAACCATGAGTGATAACACTGCGGCCAACT
TACTTCTGACAACGATCGGAGGACCGAAGGAGCTAACCGCTTTTTTGCACAACATGGGGGATCATGTAAC
TCGCCTTGATCGTTGGGAACCGGAGCTGAATGAAGCCATACCAAACGACGAGCGTGACACCACGATGCCT
GTAGCAATGGCAACAACGTTGCGCAAACTATTAACTGGCGAACTACTTACTCTAGCTTCCCGGCAACAAT
TAATAGACTGGATGGAGGCGGATAAAGTTGCAGGACCACTTCTGCGCTCGGCCCTTCCGGCTGGCTGGTT
TATTGCTGATAAATCTGGAGCCGGTGAGCGTGGGTCTCGCGGTATCATTGCAGCACTGGGGCCAGATGGT
AAGCCCTCCCGTATCGTAGTTATCTACACGACGGGGAGTCAGGCAACTATGGATGAACGAAATAGACAGA
TCGCTGAGATAGGTGCCTCACTGATTAAGCATTGGTAACTGTCAGACCAAGTTTACTCATATATACTTTA
GATTGATTTAAAACTTCATTTTTAATTTAAAAGGATCTAGGTGAAGATCCTTTTTGATAATCTCATGACC
AAAATCCCTTAACGTGAGTTTTCGTTCCACTGAGCGTCAGACCCCGTAGAAAAGATCAAAGGATCTTCTT
GAGATCCTTTTTTTCTGCGCGTAATCTGCTGCTTGCAAACAAAAAAACCACCGCTACCAGCGGTGGTTTG
TTTGCCGGATCAAGAGCTACCAACTCTTTTTCCGAAGGTAACTGGCTTCAGCAGAGCGCAGATACCAAAT
ACTGTTCTTCTAGTGTAGCCGTAGTTAGGCCACCACTTCAAGAACTCTGTAGCACCGCCTACATACCTCG
CTCTGCTAATCCTGTTACCAGTGGCTGCTGCCAGTGGCGATAAGTCGTGTCTTACCGGGTTGGACTCAAG
ACGATAGTTACCGGATAAGGCGCAGCGGTCGGGCTGAACGGGGGGTTCGTGCACACAGCCCAGCTTGGAG
CGAACGACCTACACCGAACTGAGATACCTACAGCGTGAGCTATGAGAAAGCGCCACGCTTCCCGAAGGGA
GAAAGGCGGACAGGTATCCGGTAAGCGGCAGGGTCGGAACAGGAGAGCGCACGAGGGAGCTTCCAGGGGG
AAACGCCTGGTATCTTTATAGTCCTGTCGGGTTTCGCCACCTCTGACTTGAGCGTCGATTTTTGTGATGC
TCGTCAGGGGGGCGGAGCCTATGGAAAAACGCCAGCAACGCGGCCTTTTTACGGTTCCTGGCCTTTTGCT
GGCCTTTTGCTCACATGTTCTTTCCTGCGTTATCCCCTGATTCTGTGGATAACCGTATTACCGCCTTTGA
GTGAGCTGATACCGCTCGCCGCAGCCGAACGACCGAGCGCAGCGAGTCAGTGAGCGAGGAAGCGGAAGAG
CGCCCAATACGCAAACCGCCTCTCCCCGCGCGTTGGCCGATTCATTAATGCAGCTGGCACGACAGGTTTC
CCGACTGGAAAGCGGGCAGTGAGCGCAACGCAATTAATGTGAGTTAGCTCACTCATTAGGCACCCCAGGC
TTTACACTTTATGCTTCCGGCTCGTATGTTGTGTGGAATTGTGAGCGGATAACAATTTCACACAGGAAAC
AGCTATGACCATGATTACGCCAAGCTTACCGCATCAGGAAATTGTAAGCGTTAATATTTTGTTAAAATTC
GCGTTAAATTTTTGTTAAATCAGCTCATTTTTTAACCAATAGGCCGAAATCGGCAAAATCCCTTATAAAT
CAAAAGAATAGACCGAGATAGGGT
[37 nt withheld, positions 8075-8111]
AAAGAACGTGGACTCCAACGTCAAAGG
[49 nt withheld, positions 8139-8187]
T
[91 nt withheld, positions 8189-8279]
G
[124 nt withheld, positions 8281-8404]
CCATTCGCCA
